>Addgene plasmid #21927 | pTracer-EF-mFxh | addgene partial sequence | sequence record 27712 | 21927 with BGH-rev
TCATGGTGATGGTGATGATGACCGGTACGCGTAGAATCGAGACCGAGGAGAGGGTTAGGGATAGGCTTAC
CTTCGAACCGCGGGCCCTCTAGACTGTAGGGGGCAAATCGGCTGTAGCCACCTCGGTACAAACTCGCCAC
AGCGCCAACTCCATAGCTGGCGGCAGGGGCGAGGGCATGGTAGGGGTCAGCTGTGTACACCCTGCCGTAA
CCGTCGCTGTAAGCGGCTGCAGCGGCTGCAGCAGCTGTGGCTGCGGTTGCAGTAGCAGGCTGTGCATATC
TGTAGGCTGCATATCCACCATAGAGGTCAGCACCGTAAAATCCGTCCTGGTAAACCACACCTGGATAGGC
GGGGATGGCTGTTGGAGGTACCGCTCGGACTGCACCATACACTGTCCGCCCTCTGCCCCTCAGATGGGCT
CCTCGGAAAGCAGCTGCCGTGGTGGCTGCAGTTGGGTAAGGGAAGCCAGGAATGATTAGAGGGATGTAAG
TGTTGATGCCTCCTCTTCCTGACAAGGGCACAGCCGCCTCATTGCCTAGGGACACATCAGCTTGAAAGCT
GGATGCTGCATATAACTCAGGACCATACACAGCTCCAACTACTGGGCTTAACTTCCAGCCATTTGCATAT
GGCGTGACCATC
