[The description below was written by a language model from this plasmid's Addgene catalogue record.]
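Description:
pTracer-EF-mFxh is a mammalian expression plasmid built on the commercial pTracer EF-V5His backbone (about 5.9 kb without insert). It carries a roughly 1.1 kb mouse cDNA for Fxh, the gene now known as Rbfox2 and also called RBM9, Fox-2, Fbm2 or Hrnbp2. The coding sequence was inserted by restriction cloning between NotI and XbaI sites, both of which remain intact, so the insert can be excised or swapped. The backbone supplies C-terminal V5 and polyhistidine tags. The expressed protein can therefore be detected with anti-V5 or anti-His reagents, and the His tag also allows enrichment by metal-affinity methods. The plasmid is propagated in E. coli under ampicillin selection and is recorded as low copy. A T7 primer site upstream of the insert is listed for sequencing.

The record does not explicitly state the promoter or give a feature table. The "EF" in the backbone name suggests the EF-1α promoter usually associated with this vector series, which generally also carries a separate fluorescent reporter/selection cassette for identifying transfected cells. Neither element is documented in the fields provided, so both should be confirmed against the full sequence.

Rbfox2 is an RNA-binding protein that regulates alternative splicing. The associated publication concerns Fox-2 mediating epithelial cell-specific exon choice in fibroblast growth factor receptor 2 transcripts. The construct is therefore suited to overexpressing tagged mouse Fox-2 in cultured mammalian cells, to test its effect on splicing of FGFR2 or other target pre-mRNAs and to follow the tagged protein's expression.
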