Addgene plasmid #21927: pTracer-EF-mFxh
Depositing lab: Mariano Garcia-Blanco. Publication: Fox-2 mediates epithelial cell-specific fibroblast growth factor receptor 2 exon choice. Baraniak AP, Chen JR, Garcia-Blanco MA. Mol Cell Biol. 2006 Feb . 26(4):1209-22. 10.1128/MCB.26.4.1209-1222.2006 PubMed 16449636.
Backbone
  Vector backbone: pTracer EF-V5His
  Backbone manufacturer: Invitrogen
  Backbone size w/o insert (bp): 5933
  Vector type: Mammalian Expression
Growth in bacteria
  Bacterial resistance: Ampicillin, 100 μg/mL
  Growth temperature: 37°C
  Growth strain: DH5alpha
  Copy number: Low Copy
Gene/Insert
  Gene/Insert name: Fxh (alt name: RBM9, fox-2)
  Species: M. musculus (mouse)
  Insert size (bp): 1131
  GenBank ID: AF387322
  Entrez Gene: Rbfox2 (a.k.a. Fbm2, Fxh, Hrnbp2, Rbm9)
  Tag / fusion protein: V5 (C terminal on backbone); His (C terminal on backbone)
  Cloning method: Restriction Enzyme; 5′ cloning site NotI (not destroyed); 3′ cloning site XbaI (not destroyed)
  Sequencing primers: 5′ T7
Terms and licenses: Academic/Nonprofit Terms; Industry Terms: Not Available to Industry
How to cite: pTracer-EF-mFxh was a gift from Mariano Garcia-Blanco (Addgene plasmid # 21927 ; http://n2t.net/addgene:21927 ; RRID:Addgene_21927)
